>Addgene plasmid #210511 | TRE-SEAP | addgene full sequence | sequence record 415576 | Addgene NGS Result
CCCTCGATCGAGTTTACCACTCCCTATCAGTGATAGAGAAAAGTGAAAGTCGAGTTTACCACTCCCTATC
AGTGATAGAGAAAAGTGAAAGTCGAGTTTACCACTCCCTATCAGTGATAGAGAAAAGTGAAAGTCGAGTT
TACCACTCCCTATCAGTGATAGAGAAAAGTGAAAGTCGAGTTTACCACTCCCTATCAGTGATAGAGAAAA
GTGAAAGTCGAGTTTACCACTCCCTATCAGTGATAGAGAAAAGTGAAAGTCGAGTTTACCACTCCCTATC
AGTGATAGAGAAAAGTGAAAGTCGAGTTTACCACTCCCTATCAGTGATAGAGAAAAGTGAAAGTCGAGTT
TACCACTCCCTATCAGTGATAGAGAAAAGTGAAAGTCGAGTTTACCACTCCCTATCAGTGATAGAGAAAA
GTGAAAGTCGAGTTTACCACTCCCTATCAGTGATAGAGAAAAGTGAAAGTCGAGTTTACCACTCCCTATC
AGTGATAGAGAAAAGTGAAAGTCGAGTTTACCACTCCCTATCAGTGATAGAGAAAAGTGAAAGTCGAGCT
CGGTACGCTATGGCATGCATGTGTCGCGACCTGCAGGCCCTGAAGTTCATCTGCACCACCGGCAAGCTGC
CCGTGCCCTGGCCCACCCTCGTGACCACCCTGACCTGGGGCGTGCAGTGCTTCGCCCGCTACCCCGACCA
CATGAAGCAGCACGACTTCTTCAAGTCCGCCATGCCCGAAGGCTACGTCCAGGAGCGCACCATCTTCTTC
AAGGACGACGGCAACTACAAGACCCGCGCCGAGGTGAAGTTCGAGGGCGACACCCTGGTGAACCGCATCG
AGCTGAAGGGCATCGACTTCAAGGAGGACGGCAACATCCTGGGGCACAAGCTGGAGTACAACGCCATCAG
CGACAACGTCTATATCACCGCCGACAAGCAGAAGAACGGCATCAAGGCCAACTTCAAGAGCTAGCCCTAT
ATAAGCAGAGCTCGTTTAGTGAACCGTCAGATCGCCTGGAGACGCCATCCACGCTGTTTTGACCTCCATA
GAAGACACCGGGACCGATCCAGCCTCCGCGGCCCCGGTACCGAATTCAAGGCCTCTCGAGATCCATTGTG
CTGGATCTGCGATCTAAGTAAGCTTCGAATCGCGAATTCGCCCACCATGCTGCTGCTGCTGCTGCTGCTG
GGCCTGAGGCTACAGCTCTCCCTGGGCATCATCCCAGTTGAGGAGGAGAACCCGGACTTCTGGAACCGCG
AGGCAGCCGAGGCCCTGGGTGCCGCCAAGAAGCTGCAGCCTGCACAGACAGCCGCCAAGAACCTCATCAT
CTTCCTGGGCGATGGGATGGGGGTGTCTACGGTGACAGCTGCCAGGATCCTAAAAGGGCAGAAGAAGGAC
AAACTGGGGCCTGAGATACCCCTGGCCATGGACCGCTTCCCATATGTGGCTCTGTCCAAGACATACAATG
TAGACAAACATGTGCCAGACAGTGGAGCCACAGCCACGGCCTACCTGTGCGGGGTCAAGGGCAACTTCCA
GACCATTGGCTTGAGTGCAGCCGCCCGCTTTAACCAGTGCAACACGACACGCGGCAACGAGGTCATCTCC
GTGATGAATCGGGCCAAGAAAGCAGGGAAGTCAGTGGGAGTGGTAACCACCACACGAGTGCAGCACGCCT
CGCCAGCCGGCACCTACGCCCACACGGTGAACCGCAACTGGTACTCGGACGCCGACGTGCCTGCCTCGGC
CCGCCAGGAGGGGTGCCAGGACATCGCTACGCAGCTCATCTCCAACATGGACATTGACGTGATCCTAGGT
GGAGGCCGAAAGTACATGTTTCGCATGGGAACCCCAGACCCTGAGTACCCAGATGACTACAGCCAAGGTG
GGACCAGGCTGGACGGGAAGAATCTGGTGCAGGAATGGCTGGCGAAGCGCCAGGGTGCCCGGTATGTGTG
GAACCGCACTGAGCTCATGCAGGCTTCCCTGGACCCGTCTGTGACCCATCTCATGGGTCTCTTTGAGCCT
GGAGACATGAAATACGAGATCCACCGAGACTCCACACTGGACCCCTCCCTGATGGAGATGACAGAGGCTG
CCCTGCGCCTGCTGAGCAGGAACCCCCGCGGCTTCTTCCTCTTCGTGGAGGGTGGTCGCATCGACCATGG
TCATCATGAAAGCAGGGCTTACCGGGCACTGACTGAGACGATCATGTTCGACGACGCCATTGAGAGGGCG
GGCCAGCTCACCAGCGAGGAGGACACGCTGAGCCTCGTCACTGCCGACCACTCCCACGTCTTCTCCTTCG
GAGGCTACCCCCTGCGAGGGAGCTCCATCTTCGGGCTGGCCCCTGGCAAGGCCCGGGACAGGAAGGCCTA
CACGGTCCTCCTATACGGAAACGGTCCAGGCTATGTGCTCAAGGACGGCGCCCGGCCGGATGTTACCGAG
AGCGAGAGCGGGAGCCCCGAGTATCGGCAGCAGTCAGCAGTGCCCCTGGACGAAGAGACCCACGCAGGCG
AGGACGTGGCGGTGTTCGCGCGCGGCCCGCAGGCGCACCTGGTTCACGGCGTGCAGGAGCAGACCTTCAT
AGCGCACGTCATGGCCTTCGCCGCCTGCCTGGAGCCCTACACCGCCTGCGACCTGGCGCCCCCCGCCGGC
ACCACCGACGCCGCGCACCCGGGTTACTCTAGCCTCCCTATAGTGAGTCGTATTACGTAGATCCAGACAT
GATAAGATACATTGATGAGTTTGGACAAACCACAACTAGAATGCAGTGAAAAAAATGCTTTATTTGTGAA
ATTTGTGATGCTATTGCTTTATTTGTAACCATTATAAGCTGCAATAAACAAGTTAACAACAACAATTGCA
TTCATTTTATGTTTCAGGTTCAGGGGGAGGTGTGGGAGGTTTTTTAATTCGCGTCCGCGGCGCCAATGCA
TTGGGCCCGGTACCCAGCTTTTGTTCCCTTTAGTGAGGGTTAATTGCGCGCTTGGCGTAATCATGGTCAT
AGCTGTTTCCTGTGTGAAATTGTTATCCGCTCACAATTCCACACAACATACGAGCCGGGAGCATAAAGTG
TAAAGCCTGGGGTGCCTAATGAGTGAGCTAACTCACATTAATTGCGTTGCGCTCACTGCCCGCTTTCCAG
TCGGGAAACCTGTCGTGCCAGCTGCATTAATGAATCGGCCAACGCGCGGGGAGAGGCGGTTTGCGTATTG
GGCGCTCTTCCGCTTCCTCGCTCACTGACTCGCTGCGCTCGGTCGTTCGGCTGCGGGAGCGGTATCAGCT
CACTCAAAGGCGGTAATACGGTTATCCACAGAATCAGGGGATAACGCAGGAAAGAACATGTGAGCAAAAG
GCCAGCAAAAGGCCAGGAACCGTAAAAAGGCCGCGTTGCTGGCGTTTTTCCATAGGCTCCGCCCCCCTGA
CGAGCATCACAAAAATCGACGCTCAAGTCAGAGGTGGCGAAACCCGACAGGACTATAAAGATACCAGGCG
TTTCCCCCTGGAAGCTCCCTCGTGCGCTCTCCTGTTCCGACCCTGCCGCTTACCGGATACCTGTCCGCCT
TTCTCCCTTCGGGAAGCGTGGCGCTTTCTCATAGCTCACGCTGTAGGTATCTCAGTTCGGTGTAGGTCGT
TCGCTCCAAGCTGGGCTGTGTGCACGAACCCCCCGTTCAGCCCGACCGCTGCGCCTTATCCGGTAACTAT
CGTCTTGAGTCCAACCCGGTAAGACACGACTTATCGCCACTGGCAGCAGCCACTGGTAACAGGATTAGCA
GAGCGAGGTATGTAGGCGGTGCTACAGAGTTCTTGAAGTGGTGGCCTAACTACGGCTACACTAGAAGAAC
AGTATTTGGTATCTGCGCTCTGCTGAAGCCAGTTACCTTCGGAAAAAGAGTTGGTAGCTCTTGATCCGGC
AAACAAACCACCGCTGGTAGCGGTGGTTTTTTTGTTTGCAAGCAGCAGATTACGCGCAGAAAAAAAGGAT
CTCAAGAAGATCCTTTGATCTTTTCTACGGGGTCTGACGCTCAGTGGAACGAAAACTCACGTTAAGGGAT
TTTGGTCATGAGATTATCAAAAAGGATCTTCACCTAGATCCTTTTAAATTAAAAATGAAGTTTTAAATCA
ATCTAAAGTATATATGAGTAAACTTGGTCTGACAGTTACCAATGCTTAATCAGTGAGGCACCTATCTCAG
CGATCTGTCTATTTCGTTCATCCATAGTTGCCTGACTCCCCGTCGTGTAGATAACTACGATACGGGAGGG
CTTACCATCTGGCCCCAGTGCTGCAATGATACCGCGAGACCCACGCTCACCGGCTCCAGATTTATCAGCA
ATAAACCAGCCAGCCGGAAGGGCCGAGCGCAGAAGTGGTCCTGCAACTTTATCCGCCTCCATCCAGTCTA
TTAATTGTTGCCGGGAAGCTAGAGTAAGTAGTTCGCCAGTTAATAGTTTGCGCAACGTTGTTGCCATTGC
TACAGGCATCGTGGTGTCACGCTCGTCGTTTGGTATGGCTTCATTCAGCTCCGGTTCCCAACGATCAAGG
CGAGTTACATGATCCCCCATGTTGTGCAAAAAAGCGGTTAGCTCCTTCGGTCCTCCGATCGTTGTCAGAA
GTAAGTTGGCCGCAGTGTTATCACTCATGGTTATGGCAGCACTGCATAATTCTCTTACTGTCATGCCATC
CGTAAGATGCTTTTCTGTGACTGGTGAGTACTCAACCAAGTCATTCTGAGAATAGTGTATGCGGCGACCG
AGTTGCTCTTGCCCGGCGTCAATACGGGATAATACCGCGCCACATAGCAGAACTTTAAAAGTGCTCATCA
TTGGAAAACGTTCTTCGGGGCGAAAACTCTCAAGGATCTTACCGCTGTTGAGATCCAGTTCGATGTAACC
CACTCGTGCACCCAACTGATCTTCAGCATCTTTTACTTTCACCAGCGTTTCTGGGTGAGCAAAAACAGGA
AGGCAAAATGCCGCAAAAAAGGGAATAAGGGCGACACGGAAATGTTGAATACTCATACTCTTCCTTTTTC
AATATTATTGAAGCATTTATCAGGGTTATTGTCTCATGAGCGGATACATATTTGAATGTATTTAGAAAAA
TAAACAAATAGGGGTTCCGCGCACATTTCCCCGAAAAGTGCCACCTAAATTGTAAGCGTTAATATTTTGT
TAAAATTCGCGTTAAATTTTTGTTAAATCAGCTCATTTTTTAACCAATAGGCCGAAATCGGCAAAATCCC
TTATAAATCAAAAGAATAGACCGAGATAGGGT
[37 nt withheld, positions 5283-5319]
AAAGAACGTGGACTCCAACGTCAAAGG
[49 nt withheld, positions 5347-5395]
T
[91 nt withheld, positions 5397-5487]
G
[124 nt withheld, positions 5489-5612]
CCCATTCGCCATTCAGGCTGCGCAACTGTTGGGAAGGGCGATCGGTGCGGGCCTCTTCGCTATTACGCCA
GTCGACGATAT
Features (pLannotate 1.2.2; 17 found; start..end, strand, type, name):
     21..291     +  protein_bind   tetracycline response element: contains seven copies of the tetracycline operator tetO tetracycline repressor TetR
    273..543     +  protein_bind   tetracycline response element: contains seven copies of the tetracycline operator tetO tetracycline repressor TetR
    598..969     +  CDS            VN173 (fragment): N-terminal fragment of mVenus for use in bimolecular fluorescence complementation (BiFC) (Kodama and Hu, 2010)
    976..1021    +  promoter       TRE3GV promoter (fragment): 3rd-generation Tet-responsive promoter that can be activated by binding of Tet-On® 3G, optimized for retroviral and lentiviral vectors
   1167..2669    +  CDS            SEAP: secreted alkaline phosphatase from human placenta The natural enzyme has a C-terminal transmembrane sequence that is replaced by a GPI anchor.
   2697..2715    -  promoter       T7 promoter: promoter for bacteriophage T7 RNA polymerase
   2720..2854    -  polyA_signal   SV40 poly(A) signal: SV40 polyadenylation signal
   2967..2985    -  promoter       T3 promoter: promoter for bacteriophage T3 RNA polymerase
   3030..3046    -  protein_bind   lac operator: The lac repressor binds to the lac operator to inhibit transcription in E. coli. This inhibition can be relieved by adding lactose or isopropyl-β-D-thiogalactopyranoside (IPTG). lac repressor encoded by lacI
   3054..3084    -  promoter       lac promoter: promoter for the E. coli lac operon
   3099..3120    -  protein_bind   CAP binding site: CAP binding activates transcription in the presence of cAMP. E. coli catabolite activator protein
   3133..3225    -  CDS            lacI (fragment): lac repressor; lacI; The lac repressor binds to the lac operator to inhibit transcription in E. coli. This inhibition can be relieved by adding lactose or isopropyl-β-D-thiogalactopyranoside (IPTG).
   3407..3995    -  rep_origin     ori: high-copy-number ColE1/pMB1/pBR322/pUC origin of replication
   4166..5026    -  CDS            AmpR: β-lactamase; bla; confers resistance to ampicillin, carbenicillin, and related antibiotics
   5027..5131    -  promoter       AmpR promoter: bla
   5184..5612    -  rep_origin     f1 ori (sequence partly withheld): f1 bacteriophage origin of replication; arrow indicates direction of (+) strand synthesis
   5617..5683    -  CDS            lacZα (fragment): LacZα fragment of β-galactosidase; lacZ fragment
