[The description below was written by a language model from this plasmid's Addgene catalogue record and pLannotate feature annotations shown in this document.]
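Description:
TRE-SEAP is a mammalian expression reporter plasmid of about 5.7 kb, built on a backbone recorded as pSyc 181 P2A. It carries secreted alkaline phosphatase (SEAP, derived from the human placental enzyme) under tetracycline-responsive control. The plasmid is propagated in E. coli as a high-copy construct through a ColE1/pUC-type origin and is selected with ampicillin via the β-lactamase gene. An f1 phage origin and remnants of a lac promoter/operator, lacZα and lacI region are also present, which are typical leftovers of a phagemid-style cloning backbone. No mammalian selection marker is annotated.

The catalogue gives the promoter as TetO. The feature table shows two overlapping annotations of tetracycline response elements, each described as seven tetO copies, which suggests an extended operator array. This array is followed by a short fragment matching a TRE3G-type minimal promoter and then the SEAP coding sequence. Between the operator array and the minimal promoter fragment, the automated annotation also calls a partial match to the N-terminal fragment of mVenus (VN173). The record does not explain this segment, so it may be a cloning remnant rather than a functional part. T7 and T3 promoters and an SV40 polyadenylation signal lie downstream of SEAP and are annotated on the reverse strand.

The stated purpose is a SEAP reporter for the LAUNCHER system, a single-component, light-assisted uncaging switch for endoproteolytic release. Presumably, a tetO-binding transactivator released by that switch drives SEAP transcription. Because the enzyme is secreted, activity could then be measured from culture medium without lysing the cells.
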