Addgene plasmid #210511: TRE-SEAP
Purpose: SEAP reporter vector for LAUNCHER system
Depositing lab: Dongmin Lee. Depositing organization: Korea University Medical Center. Publication: A single-component, light-assisted uncaging switch for endoproteolytic release. Cui M, Lee S, Ban SH, Ryu JR, Shen M, Yang SH, Kim JY, Choi SK, Han J, Kim Y, Han K, Lee D, Sun W, Kwon HB, Lee D. Nat Chem Biol. 2024 Mar;20(3):353-364. doi: 10.1038/s41589-023-01480-6. Epub 2023 Nov 16. PubMed 37973890.
Backbone
  Vector backbone: pSyc 181 P2A
  Total vector size (bp): 5694
  Vector type: Mammalian Expression
Growth in bacteria
  Bacterial resistance: Ampicillin, 100 μg/mL
  Growth temperature: 37°C
  Growth strain: DH5alpha
  Copy number: High Copy
Gene/Insert
  Gene/Insert name: secreted alkaline phosphatase (alt name: SEAP)
  Insert size (bp): 1554
  Promoter: TetO
  Cloning method: Unknown
  Sequencing primers: 5′ GCGAATTCGCCCACC; 3′ TAATACGACTCACTATAGG
Terms and licenses: Academic/Nonprofit Terms; Industry Terms: Not Available to Industry
Depositor comments: Please visit https://doi.org/10.21203/rs.3.rs-1628455/v1 for preprint.
How to cite: TRE-SEAP was a gift from Dongmin Lee (Addgene plasmid # 210511 ; http://n2t.net/addgene:210511 ; RRID:Addgene_210511)
